>Addgene plasmid #47697 | pRAD1 | depositor full sequence | sequence record 68719 | pRAD1
CAGGTGGCACTTTTCGGGGAAATGTGCGCGGAACCCCTATTTGTTTATTTTTCTAAATACATTCAAATAT
GTATCCGCTCATGAGACAATAACCCTGATAAATGCTTCAATAATATTGAAAAAGGAAGAGTATGAGTATT
CAACATTTCCGTGTCGCCCTTATTCCCTTTTTTGCGGCATTTTGCCTTCCTGTTTTTGCTCACCCAGAAA
CGCTGGTGAAAGTAAAAGATGCTGAAGATCAGTTGGGTGCACGAGTGGGTTACATCGAACTGGATCTCAA
CAGCGGTAAGATCCTTGAGAGTTTTCGCCCCGAAGAACGTTTTCCAATGATGAGCACTTTTAAAGTTCTG
CTATGTGGCGCGGTATTATCCCGTATTGACGCCGGGCAAGAGCAACTCGGTCGCCGCATACACTATTCTC
AGAATGACTTGGTTGAGTACTCACCAGTCACAGAAAAGCATCTTACGGATGGCATGACAGTAAGAGAATT
ATGCAGTGCTGCCATAACCATGAGTGATAACACTGCGGCCAACTTACTTCTGACAACGATCGGAGGACCG
AAGGAGCTAACCGCTTTTTTGCACAACATGGGGGATCATGTAACTCGCCTTGATCGTTGGGAACCGGAGC
TGAATGAAGCCATACCAAACGACGAGCGTGACACCACGATGCCTGTAGCAATGGCAACAACGTTGCGCAA
ACTATTAACTGGCGAACTACTTACTCTAGCTTCCCGGCAACAATTAATAGACTGGATGGAGGCGGATAAA
GTTGCAGGACCACTTCTGCGCTCGGCCCTTCCGGCTGGCTGGTTTATTGCTGATAAATCTGGAGCCGGTG
AGCGTGGGTCTCGCGGTATCATTGCAGCACTGGGGCCAGATGGTAAGCCCTCCCGTATCGTAGTTATCTA
CACGACGGGGAGTCAGGCAACTATGGATGAACGAAATAGACAGATCGCTGAGATAGGTGCCTCACTGATT
AAGCATTGGTAACTGTCAGACCAAGTTTACTCATATATACTTTAGATTGATTTAAAACTTCATTTTTAAT
TTAAAAGGATCTAGGTGAAGATCCTTTTTGATAATCTCATGACCAAAATCCCTTAACGTGAGTTTTCGTT
CCACTGAGCGTCAGACCCCGTAGAAAAGATCAAAGGATCTTCTTGAGATCCTTTTTTTCTGCGCGTAATC
TGCTGCTTGCAAACAAAAAAACCACCGCTACCAGCGGTGGTTTGTTTGCCGGATCAAGAGCTACCAACTC
TTTTTCCGAAGGTAACTGGCTTCAGCAGAGCGCAGATACCAAATACTGTCCTTCTAGTGTAGCCGTAGTT
AGGCCACCACTTCAAGAACTCTGTAGCACCGCCTACATACCTCGCTCTGCTAATCCTGTTACCAGTGGCT
GCTGCCAGTGGCGATAAGTCGTGTCTTACCGGGTTGGACTCAAGACGATAGTTACCGGATAAGGCGCAGC
GGTCGGGCTGAACGGGGGGTTCGTGCACACAGCCCAGCTTGGAGCGAACGACCTACACCGAACTGAGATA
CCTACAGCGTGAGCTATGAGAAAGCGCCACGCTTCCCGAAGGGAGAAAGGCGGACAGGTATCCGGTAAGC
GGCAGGGTCGGAACAGGAGAGCGCACGAGGGAGCTTCCAGGGGGAAACGCCTGGTATCTTTATAGTCCTG
TCGGGTTTCGCCACCTCTGACTTGAGCGTCGATTTTTGTGATGCTCGTCAGGGGGGCGGAGCCTATGGAA
AAACGCCAGCAACGCGGCCTTTTTACGGTTCCTGGCCTTTTGCTGGCCTTTTGCTCACATGTTCTTTCCT
GCGTTATCCCCTGATTCTGTGGATAACCGTATTACCGCCTTTGAGTGAGCTGATACCGCTCGCCGCAGCC
GAACGACCGAGCGCAGCGAGTCAGTGAGCGAGGAAGCGGAAGAGCGCCCAATACGCAAACCGCCTCTCCC
CGCGCGTTGGCCGATTCATTAATGCAGCTGGCACGACAGGTTTCCCGACTGGAAAGCGGGCAGTGAGCGC
AACGCAATTAATGTGAGTTAGCTCACTCATTAGGCACCCCAGGCTTTACACTTTATGCTTCCGGCTCGTA
TGTTGTGTGGAATTGTGAGCGGATAACAATTTCACACAGGAAACAGCTATGACCATGATTACGCCAAGCT
CGCGAGGCCTCGAGATCTATCGATGCATGCCATGGTACCCGGGAGCTCGAATTCTAGAAGCTTCTGCAGA
CGCGTCGACGTCATATGGATCCGATTCGACCTGCAGGCATGCAAGCTGTACGCCTCAGCTACCATTCTTG
CAGCCGCGTTCAGGGTCTTGACGTGTTCTTTGTATCTATCAGCAAACTGAGAACCCAATTCTGGATCATC
CTTGTAACGCCAACTCTCCGACCATTCCGAAGGAACGCCTTGTAGTCCTCCTGAGCCGTTAGGGTATGTC
TTTAGTCCAATCAAATGGGACATTTGCAGACAGGAACGCACAAGTGTCTCACGTCGCTTCTCTATTTCAA
TATCTAAAAATTCTTCACTCTTATCGTTGCTTGACATATTAAAACTGTCTAACTGATCCAGTTCACTTAT
ATGGAAAGTATCACTAAAGTCATGGCTTCTCAGAAATTCAATACTTCCCATTGATGGGGACCGGTTAACC
AAATCGATAAAAATTTTTCTGTCATGTTTCAGATAAGTTTTTGGCGCGTTGATTTTATAATAAAGCCGCC
ATTCTTGTGCCAACAACGCCACGAAAAGAGCCACAGCAGCAGCGGCCACATCCCATTGAAAATCTTTCGC
CAGACCAACCGCCAGGAGAACCAAGCCGAAATAGTTAGCCCAGCGAACTAAAAAACTATCTATAAACGTA
TTAAGAAACGTTCGGGTCATATTTCCGTGAATCATATCAGGACGTAAATTTGCACATGACGCATTTCCGG
GGGCTTTTATCCCTCGGACTTCTTTTCAGGCCCCTTCTCGGCCTTTCTGTGACCCTGTTTTTTCAGGCCG
CGAACTGCGCCTGGTCGGGCCTGACCCCCACACGCTGGCCTTCGTACTCACGCAGCCTGCCCAGCAGGTC
GGCCAGCGCGGCATTGACCACGGCGGCGAGGTTGCGGGGCGGCGTTCCGCCTGCGGTCTGGTCGTGCTTC
ACGTCGCGCAGCACGCGCACCAGCACCGCGCCCACGTCGTCGGACACGTCCCGGCCAGCGTCGGCGGCGC
GGGTGATGTTCCAAATGAGTTTCCGCCAGAAGCCCAGCGAGTCGGCCCCGTCCCCGAAAGCTGCCGCTAG
CGCCCGCGCCTGCCTGTCCACGATCTCGGCGCGGTAGGCCGGGCGGGTTTCCCGGTGGGCGTCGGCAAGC
TCCCACACGACGTTTTCAGCGAGGGAGGGCGCGGGCCGGACAGTCATGTTATCGGAGGGGGAGGGAAGAG
CGGATTTTATCGCCCAGGTGCTCACAACTTCGTATGTCACGGCAACCGGGGCGCTTTTTTCGCGCAGTTC
CCCGCCTGTCACATCCTCACAGGGTTCTTGACTCTCCGGCACGCTCTTAGGGAGAGGGTGGAGCATGTTG
TAGACGGTGCGCCCGGCCTTCGCGTCGGCGTTCAGGTCGCGCCAGTTCCGGCCCCAATCGTCATGCATCA
GGCGGACATATCCCGCCTTCCCTTCCAGCACGCGCCTCGGCTTGAGCGTCACGGCCCACAGCGTCCCGGT
TGCCACAGACTCGCCGCGCAGGTCGCCCATGTGGGCATCACAGGCCACCAGCCCGACCCGGCGCAGATAT
TGAAGGTTCTCGTAGAAGGCGGACTTCTTCAGACCCACATGCACCATGAGCAGCTCGGCGGGCAGGTGGA
ACACAGCGCGGGTGACGTGTTCCGCATAGCCGCAGGCGCGGGCCACGTCCAGCGCCACCGAGAACAGGGC
GCGGAAGATGCGCCGGGCCGACTCGCGGCAGGGGGCGTCATCTAGGCAGGCGGTGAGGGTCTGCACCAGT
TCGGCGCGTGTGGCGATGGTCAACGGCGCGGGCGCGGGCTGGGACTGCTGGGCGATGGTGGGCACGGGCG
GCGGCGAGATGGACCGGGCCGAGCTGGAAATTTCCCGTGTGAGCGCAGGTTTAGGCGCATGGTTACCTTC
CTGCAGTGAAATCTGCGAAATCAGGCCCGCTTCGAGGAGTCGGACCATGAATGGATTGTGTCTCAAGAAA
AAAGCCTCCCCTCTTGTCAGAGGGGAGGGTCCCGGTCTACCATGCTCTCAGCGACGAGATAGCTGGGGTT
TGTGACCCTGCACTCTGACAAAGCCCTCACCGAAAGGTGGGGGTTTAGTCATTTGGCCTAGTAAAGCAGA
ACAGAGGCGATTTGTCACGCAAAGGCCCGCCGCCCGAGGGGAAACAGGCGGCGGGCCAATGGCTCGGCGT
TGTTAGCTGGGGGTCGCACCAGGGAAGCACAGAAGCCCTTCCCTGAGCAGGGTTTCACCGTGTGGTGTCC
CTTCGTCCTTGAAGGCGAACTGGTAGGCCAGGCCGTAATGCTCCTGCACCATCTTTTGCTCATCCACCGC
GACAAAGAAACGGCGGGTGTTCGCCGGGCTGCTGAGGGTCTGCCACTCGCCGGACGCGCCCACCGCATAG
GCGTCTCCGGCTCCACATTCCTCGGCCTGCTGATACTGATACTTCGTCCACAGCATCACCGCCTTATCGG
GCACCTGCGCGAAGCTCACCAGCGCCCCGAACCGCCCGGCGCTCGTGGTGAAGGTGGACGACTGCACCAT
GTCGGACAGTTCCAGCGTGGCAGGCGCGGGCGTGTTCGTCGGCGCGTACACCGTCCCCGCCTCGCACACG
ACCAGCGGGGCGGCCCCCGTGCCGAACTCGGCGGCGCTGCCGTTTGCCAGCGTGAGCGCCGAAGACGCCA
CCGCGCAGGTACCCATGGGTGCCGACCACCAGCAGGTCCACGCCGTGCGCCGCCTCGGTGAGCACCTCGA
TTGGACGGCCCCTCATTAGGGGCAAGGACGTCCGGCATGCTAAACTCGCCGCGCGCTTCCCCGGAAGCGC
GCACACCGCCTCCGTCATCCGGCGGGTGGAACGCTTCTTCGACCGTCATCCTCTTCGGCCAGCTGATGTC
GCCCGGGTCGTTCTGACGCTCCTTCCCGCCGCGCAGCCACGCGAATTTATCCTTGACCGGACCAACTGGA
AGTATGGGCAGACGGACGTGAACGTCTTGTTGCTGGCCGTCATTTGGCGGGACGTCGCCATCCCCCTGCT
CTACGAGTTGCTGCCCCATGGGGGCAGCAGCGACACCGAGATTCGGCACACCCTGATGGACGATGCCCTG
TGCCTGCTGTCCGCCGCTGACATCCGGGTGCTGTATTAGCCGACCGCGAATTCCCAGCTTGAGTAGGACA
AATCCGCCGAGCTTCGACGAGATTTTCAGGAGCTAAGGAAGCTAAAATGGAGAAAAAAATCACTGGATAT
ACCACCGTTGATATATCCCAATCGCATCGTAAAGAACATTTTGAGGCATTTCAGTCAGTTGCTCAATGTA
CCTATAACCAGACCGTTCAGCTGGATATTACGGCCTTTTTAAAGACCGTAAAGAAAAATAAGCACAAGTT
TTATCCGGCCTTTATTCACATTCTTGCCCGCCTGATGAATGCTCATCCGGAATTCCGTATGGCAATGAAA
GACGGTGAGCTGGTGATATGGGATAGTGTTCACCCTTGTTACACCGTTTTCCATGAGCAAACTGAAACGT
TTTCATCGCTCTGGAGTGAATACCACGACGATTTCCGGCAGTTTCTACACATATATTCGCAAGATGTGGC
GTGTTACGGTGAAAACCTGGCCTATTTCCCTAAAGGGTTTATTGAGAATATGTTTTTCGTCTCAGCCAAT
CCCTGGGTGAGTTTCACCAGTTTTGATTTAAACGTGGCCAATATGGACAACTTCTTCGCCCCCGTTTTCA
CCATGGGCAAATATTATACGCAAGGCGACAAGGTGCTGATGCCGCTGGCGATTCAGGTTCATCATGCCGT
CTGTGATGGCTTCCATGTCGGCAGAATGCTTAATGAATTACAACAGTACTGCGATGAGTGGCAGGGCGGG
GCGTAATTTTTTTAAGGCAGTTATTGGTGCCCTTAAACGCCTGGTGCTACGCCTGAATAAGTGATAATAA
GCGGATGAATGGCAGAAATTCGTCGAGGCGGCACCTCGCTAACGGATTCACCACTCCAAGAATTGGAGCC
AATCAATTCTTGCGGAGAACTGTGAATGCATCCCGCAAGAGGCCCGGCAGT
Features (pLannotate 1.2.2; 10 found; start..end, strand, type, name):
     27..131     +  promoter       AmpR promoter: bla
    132..992     +  CDS            AmpR: β-lactamase; bla; confers resistance to ampicillin, carbenicillin, and related antibiotics
   1163..1751    +  rep_origin     ori: high-copy-number ColE1/pMB1/pBR322/pUC origin of replication
   1934..2026    +  CDS            lacI (fragment): lac repressor; lacI; The lac repressor binds to the lac operator to inhibit transcription in E. coli. This inhibition can be relieved by adding lactose or isopropyl-β-D-thiogalactopyranoside (IPTG).
   2039..2060    +  protein_bind   CAP binding site: CAP binding activates transcription in the presence of cAMP. E. coli catabolite activator protein
   2075..2105    +  promoter       lac promoter: promoter for the E. coli lac operon
   2113..2129    +  protein_bind   lac operator: The lac repressor binds to the lac operator to inhibit transcription in E. coli. This inhibition can be relieved by adding lactose or isopropyl-β-D-thiogalactopyranoside (IPTG). lac repressor encoded by lacI
   2266..2287    +  misc_feature   MCS (fragment): pUC18/19 multiple cloning site
   5408..5436    +  promoter       cat promoter (fragment): promoter of the E. coli cat gene encoding chloramphenicol acetyltransferase
   5437..6096    +  CDS            CmR: chloramphenicol acetyltransferase; cat; confers resistance to chloramphenicol
