>Addgene plasmid #47697 | pRAD1 | addgene full sequence | sequence record 222842 | Addgene NGS Result
CAGGTGGCACTTTTCGGGGAAATGTGCGCGGAACCCCTATTTGTTTATTTTTCTAAATACATTCAAATAT
GTATCCGCTCATGAGACAATAACCCTGATAAATGCTTCAATAATATTGAAAAAGGAAGAGTATGAGTATT
CAACATTTCCGTGTCGCCCTTATTCCCTTTTTTGCGGCATTTTGCCTTCCTGTTTTTGCTCACCCAGAAA
CGCTGGTGAAAGTAAAAGATGCTGAAGATCAGTTGGGTGCACGAGTGGGTTACATCGAACTGGATCTCAA
CAGCGGTAAGATCCTTGAGAGTTTTCGCCCCGAAGAACGTTTTCCAATGATGAGCACTTTTAAAGTTCTG
CTATGTGGCGCGGTATTATCCCGTATTGACGCCGGGCAAGAGCAACTCGGTCGCCGCATACACTATTCTC
AGAATGACTTGGTTGAGTACTCACCAGTCACAGAAAAGCATCTTACGGATGGCATGACAGTAAGAGAATT
ATGCAGTGCTGCCATAACCATGAGTGATAACACTGCGGCCAACTTACTTCTGACAACGATCGGAGGACCG
AAGGAGCTAACCGCTTTTTTGCACAACATGGGGGATCATGTAACTCGCCTTGATCGTTGGGAACCGGAGC
TGAATGAAGCCATACCAAACGACGAGCGTGACACCACGATGCCTGTAGCAATGGCAACAACGTTGCGCAA
ACTATTAACTGGCGAACTACTTACTCTAGCTTCCCGGCAACAATTAATAGACTGGATGGAGGCGGATAAA
GTTGCAGGACCACTTCTGCGCTCGGCCCTTCCGGCTGGCTGGTTTATTGCTGATAAATCTGGAGCCGGTG
AGCGTGGGTCTCGCGGTATCATTGCAGCACTGGGGCCAGATGGTAAGCCCTCCCGTATCGTAGTTATCTA
CACGACGGGGAGTCAGGCAACTATGGATGAACGAAATAGACAGATCGCTGAGATAGGTGCCTCACTGATT
AAGCATTGGTAACTGTCAGACCAAGTTTACTCATATATACTTTAGATTGATTTAAAACTTCATTTTTAAT
TTAAAAGGATCTAGGTGAAGATCCTTTTTGATAATCTCATGACCAAAATCCCTTAACGTGAGTTTTCGTT
CCACTGAGCGTCAGACCCCGTAGAAAAGATCAAAGGATCTTCTTGAGATCCTTTTTTTCTGCGCGTAATC
TGCTGCTTGCAAACAAAAAAACCACCGCTACCAGCGGTGGTTTGTTTGCCGGATCAAGAGCTACCAACTC
TTTTTCCGAAGGTAACTGGCTTCAGCAGAGCGCAGATACCAAATACTGTTCTTCTAGTGTAGCCGTAGTT
AGGCCACCACTTCAAGAACTCTGTAGCACCGCCTACATACCTCGCTCTGCTAATCCTGTTACCAGTGGCT
GCTGCCAGTGGCGATAAGTCGTGTCTTACCGGGTTGGACTCAAGACGATAGTTACCGGATAAGGCGCAGC
GGTCGGGCTGAACGGGGGGTTCGTGCACACAGCCCAGCTTGGAGCGAACGACCTACACCGAACTGAGATA
CCTACAGCGTGAGCTATGAGAAAGCGCCACGCTTCCCGAAGGGAGAAAGGCGGACAGGTATCCGGTAAGC
GGCAGGGTCGGAACAGGAGAGCGCACGAGGGAGCTTCCAGGGGGAAACGCCTGGTATCTTTATAGTCCTG
TCGGGTTTCGCCACCTCTGACTTGAGCGTCGATTTTTGTGATGCTCGTCAGGGGGGCGGAGCCTATGGAA
AAACGCCAGCAACGCGGCCTTTTTACGGTTCCTGGCCTTTTGCTGGCCTTTTGCTCACATGTTCTTTCCT
GCGTTATCCCCTGATTCTGTGGATAACCGTATTACCGCCTTTGAGTGAGCTGATACCGCTCGCCGCAGCC
GAACGACCGAGCGCAGCGAGTCAGTGAGCGAGGAAGCGGAAGAGCGCCCAATACGCAAACCGCCTCTCCC
CGCGCGTTGGCCGATTCATTAATGCAGCTGGCACGACAGGTTTCCCGACTGGAAAGCGGGCAGTGAGCGC
AACGCAATTAATGTGAGTTAGCTCACTCATTAGGCACCCCAGGCTTTACACTTTATGCTTCCGGCTCGTA
TGTTGTGTGGAATTGTGAGCGGATAACAATTTCACACAGGAAACAGCTATGACCATGATTACGCCAAGCT
CGCGAGGCCTCGAGATCTATCGATGCATGCCATGGTACCCGGGAGCTCGAATTCTAGAAGCTTCTGCAGA
CGCGTCGACGTCATATGGATCCGATTCGACCTGCAGGCATGCAAGCTGTACGCCTCAGCTACCATTCTTG
CAGCCGCGTTCAGGGTCTTGACGTGTTCTTTGTATCTATCAGCAAACTGAGAACCCAATTCTGGATCATC
CTTGTAACGCCAACTCTCCGACCATTCCGAAGGAACGCCTTGTAGTCCTCCTGAGCCGTTAGGGTATGTC
TTTAGTCCAATCAAATGGGACATTTGCAGACAGGAACGCACAAGTGTCTCACGTCGCTTCTCTATTTCAA
TATCTAAAAATTCTTCACTCTTATCGTTGCTTGACATATTAAAACTGTCTAACTGATCCAGTTCACTTAT
ATGGAAAGTATCACTAAAGTCATGGCTTCTCAGAAATTCAATACTTCCCATTGATGGGGACCGGTTAACC
AAATCGATAAAAATTTTTCTGTCATGTTTCAGATAAGTTTTTGGCGCGTTGATTTTATAATAAAGCCGCC
ATTCTTGTGCCAACAACGCCACGAAAAGAGCCACAGCAGCAGCGGCCACATCCCATTGAAAATCTTTCGC
CAGACCAACCGCCAGGAGAACCAAGCCGAAATAGTTAGCCCAGCGAACTAAAAAACTATCTATAAACGTA
TTAAGAAACGTTCGGGTCATATTTCCGTGAATCATATCAGGACGTAAATTTGCACATGACGCATTTCCGG
GGGCTTTTATCCCTCGGACTTCTTTTCAGGCCCCTTCTCGGCCTTTCTGTGACCCTGTTTTTTCAGGCCG
CGAACTGCGCCTGGTCGGGCCTGACCCCCACACGCTGGCCTTCGTACTCACGCAGCCTGCCCAGCAGGTC
GGCCAGCGCGGCATTGACCACGGCGGCGAGGTTGCGGGGCGGCGTTCCGCCTGCGGTCTGGTCGTGCTTC
ACGTCGCGCAGCACGCGCACCAGCACCGCGCCCACGTCGTCGGACACGTCCCGGCCAGCGTCGGCGGCGC
GGGTGATGTTCCAAATGAGTTTCCGCCAGAAGCCCAGCGAGTCGGCCCCGTCCCCGAAAGCTGCCGCTAG
CGCCCGCGCCTGCCTGTCCACGATCTCGGCGCGGTAGGCCGGGCGGGTTTCCCGGTGGGCGTCGGCAAGC
TCCCACACGACGTTTTCAGCGAGGGAGGGCGCGGGCCGGACAGTCATGTTATCGGAGGGGGAGGGAAGAG
CGGATTTTATCGCCCAGGTGCTCACAACTTCGTATGTCACGGCAACCGGGGCGCTTTTTTCGCGCAGTTC
CCCGCCTGTCACATCCTCACAGGGTTCTTGACTCTCCGGCACGCTCTTAGGGAGAGGGTGGAGCATGTTG
TAGACGGTGCGCCCGGCCTTCGCGTCGGCGTTCAGGTCGCGCCAGTTCCGGCCCCAATCGTCATGCATCA
GGCGGACATATCCCGCCTTCCCTTCCAGCACGCGCCTCGGCTTGAGCGTCACGGCCCACAGCGTCCCGGT
TGCCACAGACTCGCCGCGCAGGTCGCCCATGTGGGCATCACAGGCCACCAGCCCGACCCGGCGCAGATAT
TGAAGGTTCTCGTAGAAGGCGGACTTCTTCAGACCCACATGCACCATGAGCAGCTCGGCGGGCAGGTGGA
ACACAGCGCGGGTGACGTGTTCCGCATAGCCGCAGGCGCGGGCCACGTCCAGCGCCACCGAGAACAGGGC
GCGGAAGATGCGCCGGGCCGACTCGCGGCAGGGGGCGTCATCTAGGCAGGCGGTGAGGGTCTGCACCAGT
TCGGCGCGTGTGGCGATGGTCAACGGCGCGGGCGCGGGCTGGGACTGCTGGGCGATGGTGGGCACGGGCG
GCGGCGAGATGGACCGGGCCGAGCTGGAAATTTCCCGTGTGAGCGCAGGTTTAGGCGCATGGTTACCTTC
CTGCAGTGAAATCTGCGAAATCAGGCCCGCTTCGAGGAGTCGGACCATGAATGGATTGTGTCTCAAGAAA
AAAGCCTCCCCTCTTGTCAGAGGGGAGGGTCCCGGTCTACCATGCTCTCAGCGACGAGATAGCTGGGGTT
TGTGACCCTGCACTCTGACAAAGCCCTCACCGAAAGGTGGGGGTTTAGTCATTTGGCCTAGTAAAGCAGA
ACAGAGGCGATTTGTCACGCAAAGGCCCGCCGCCCGAGGGGAAACAGGCGGCGGGCCAATGGCTCGGCGT
TGTTAGCTGGGGGTCGCACCAGGGAAGCACAGAAGCCCTTCCCTGAGCAGGGTTTCACCGTGTGGTGTCC
CTTCGTCCTTGAAGGCGAACTGGTAGGCCAGGCCGTAATGCTCCTGCACCATCTTTTGCTCATCCACCGC
GACAAAGAAACGGCGGGTGTTCGCCGGGCTGCTGAGGGTCTGCCACTCGCCGGACGCGCCCACCGCATAG
GCGTCTCCGGCTCCACATTCCTCGGCCTGCTGATACTGATACTTCGTCCACAGCATCACCGCCTTATCGG
GCACCTGCGCGAAGCTCACCAGCGCCCCGAACCGCCCGGCGCTCGTGGTGAAGGTGGACGACTGCACCAT
GTCGGACAGTTCCAGCGTGGCAGGCGCGGGCGTGTTCGTCGGCGCGTACACCGTCCCCGCCTCGCACACG
ACCAGCGGGGCGGCCCCCGTGCCGAACTCGGCGGCGCTGCCGTTTGCCAGCGTGAGCGCCGAAGACGCCA
CCGCGCAGGTACCCATGGGTGCCGACCACCAGCAGGTCCACGCCGTGCGCCGCCTCGGTGAGCACCTCGA
TTGGACGGCCCCTCAGGGTCTGAACCCTCCCCTGCACGCCCGCCTCCCCGATGAGTGTCTGCGCCGTCTG
CTGCGCCTGCCGGGCATTCTGCTCCAGCATCTCCCGGACGTAGTCGGGATTCAGTCCCGCCCACTGAACG
AAGCCGCTGACCGGCGGCTCCTCGATCACAGTCACGACCTCCAGCTCGGCGCCTGCCGCCTTCCCGAGCG
TTATGGCCTGCTTCAAGGCGCGCTGGCTGGGCTCACTTCCGTCAAAGGCCACCACGAATCGCATCCGTCC
TCCTCCCTGACCAGTCAGGTTCAGCAAGCAGGGTAAGCCTCTCCCAGCACTCCGGGGCTTCACACGGCCT
TGGGTCTTTTCTGCATACCCATGAGCCTCAGTACCCGACAGTTTCCGGCAGGGCTTGAAAAAGTTCGGCT
GACACGCGAGAACTGGACGCGTCTCCCGATGTCCTGGCCAAGTTGACCCGCTGCTTCACCGCGCACTTCC
CGGAGTTCCGCAAGAACTAGGTCGAGCTGCTCTCCCTCATGGTCCTCGCCCTCCTTAGGGGCAAGGACGT
CCGGCATGCTAAACTCGCCGCGCGCTTCCCCGGAAGCGCGCACACCGCCTCCGTCATCCGGCGGGTGGAA
CGCTTCTTCGACCGTCATCCTCTTCGGCCAGCTGATGTCGCCCGGGTCGTTCTGACGCTCCTTCCCGCCG
CGCAGCCACGCGAATTTATCCTTGACCGGACCAACTGGAAGTATGGGCAGACGGACGTGAACGTCTTGTT
GCTGGCCGTCATTTGGCGGGACGTCGCCATCCCCCTGCTCTACGAGTTGCTGCCCCATGGGGGCAGCAGC
GACACCGAGATTCGGCACACCCTGATGGACGATGCCCTGTGCCTGCTGTCCGCCGCTGACATCCGGGTGC
TGTATGCCGACCGCGAATTCCCAGCTTGAGTAGGACAAATCCGCCGAGCTTCGACGAGATTTTCAGGAGC
TAAGGAAGCTAAAATGGAGAAAAAAATCACTGGATATACCACCGTTGATATATCCCAATGGCATCGTAAA
GAACATTTTGAGGCATTTCAGTCAGTTGCTCAATGTACCTATAACCAGACCGTTCAGCTGGATATTACGG
CCTTTTTAAAGACCGTAAAGAAAAATAAGCACAAGTTTTATCCGGCCTTTATTCACATTCTTGCCCGCCT
GATGAATGCTCATCCGGAATTCCGTATGGCAATGAAAGACGGTGAGCTGGTGATATGGGATAGTGTTCAC
CCTTGTTACACCGTTTTCCATGAGCAAACTGAAACGTTTTCATCGCTCTGGAGTGAATACCACGACGATT
TCCGGCAGTTTCTACACATATATTCGCAAGATGTGGCGTGTTACGGTGAAAACCTGGCCTATTTCCCTAA
AGGGTTTATTGAGAATATGTTTTTCGTCTCAGCCAATCCCTGGGTGAGTTTCACCAGTTTTGATTTAAAC
GTGGCCAATATGGACAACTTCTTCGCCCCCGTTTTCACCATGGGCAAATATTATACGCAAGGCGACAAGG
TGCTGATGCCGCTGGCGATTCAGGTTCATCATGCCGTTTGTGATGGCTTCCATGTCGGCAGAATGCTTAA
TGAATTACAACAGTACTGCGATGAGTGGCAGGGCGGGGCGTAATTTTTTTAAGGCAGTTATTGGTGCCCT
TAAACGCCTGGTTGCTACGCCTGAATAAGTGATAATAAGCGGATGAATGGCAGAAATTCGTCGAGGCGGC
ACCTCGCTAACGGATTCACCACTCCAAGAATTGGAGCCAATCAATTCTTGCGGAGAACTGTGAATGCATC
CCGCAAGAGGCCCGGCAGT
Features (pLannotate 1.2.2; 10 found; start..end, strand, type, name):
     27..131     +  promoter       AmpR promoter: bla
    132..992     +  CDS            AmpR: β-lactamase; bla; confers resistance to ampicillin, carbenicillin, and related antibiotics
   1163..1751    +  rep_origin     ori: high-copy-number ColE1/pMB1/pBR322/pUC origin of replication
   1934..2026    +  CDS            lacI (fragment): lac repressor; lacI; The lac repressor binds to the lac operator to inhibit transcription in E. coli. This inhibition can be relieved by adding lactose or isopropyl-β-D-thiogalactopyranoside (IPTG).
   2039..2060    +  protein_bind   CAP binding site: CAP binding activates transcription in the presence of cAMP. E. coli catabolite activator protein
   2075..2105    +  promoter       lac promoter: promoter for the E. coli lac operon
   2113..2129    +  protein_bind   lac operator: The lac repressor binds to the lac operator to inhibit transcription in E. coli. This inhibition can be relieved by adding lactose or isopropyl-β-D-thiogalactopyranoside (IPTG). lac repressor encoded by lacI
   2266..2287    +  misc_feature   MCS (fragment): pUC18/19 multiple cloning site
   5935..5963    +  promoter       cat promoter (fragment): promoter of the E. coli cat gene encoding chloramphenicol acetyltransferase
   5964..6623    +  CDS            CmR: chloramphenicol acetyltransferase; cat; confers resistance to chloramphenicol
