[The description below was written by a language model from this plasmid's Addgene catalogue record and pLannotate feature annotations shown in this document.]
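Description:
pRAD1 is an empty-backbone shuttle vector for general cloning in Escherichia coli or Deinococcus radiodurans. According to the record, it was built from pMTL23, an E. coli cloning plasmid, by adding a SalI-FspI fragment derived from the pI3 lineage. The associated publication describes this as work on the minimal replicon of a cryptic D. radiodurans SARK plasmid. The E. coli portion is fully annotated. It contains a high-copy ColE1/pUC-type origin and the bla gene with its own promoter for ampicillin selection. It also carries a lac region made up of a lacI remnant, CAP binding site, lac promoter and lac operator, which leads into a fragment of a pUC18/19-type multiple cloning site used for restriction-enzyme cloning of inserts.

Downstream of the polylinker lies a stretch of roughly 3 kb or more with no automated annotation. This is presumably where the Deinococcus-derived replication functions sit, and the catalogue's listing of "repU" as the promoter points to the replicon's replication gene, but the feature tables do not map it. After this region comes a chloramphenicol acetyltransferase gene preceded by a partial cat promoter. It provides a second resistance marker, plausibly the one used in D. radiodurans, although the record lists only ampicillin for E. coli propagation.

The two sequence records differ in length. The depositor sequence is about 6.3 kb, matching the stated backbone size, while the repository's sequencing result is about 6.8 kb. The extra roughly 0.5 kb falls within the unannotated region between the cloning site and the cat cassette, and the record does not explain it. All annotated features are otherwise identical in both.
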