Addgene plasmid #47697: pRAD1
Purpose: (Empty Backbone) General cloning vector for use in E. coli or D. radiodurans
Depositing lab: Mary Lidstrom. Depositing organization: University of Washington. Publication: Characterization of the minimal replicon of a cryptic Deinococcus radiodurans SARK plasmid and development of versatile Escherichia coli-D. radiodurans shuttle vectors. Meima R, Lidstrom ME. Appl Environ Microbiol. 2000 Sep;66(9):3856-67. 10.1128/AEM.66.9.3856-3867.2000 PubMed 10966401.
Backbone
  Vector backbone: pI3 and pMTL23
  Backbone size (bp): 6280
  Modifications to backbone: pMTL23 carrying the SalI-FspI fragment of pI 12; 6.3kb.
  Vector type: Bacterial Expression
  Promoter: repU
Growth in bacteria
  Bacterial resistance: Ampicillin, 100 μg/mL
  Growth temperature: 37°C
  Growth strain: DH5alpha
  Copy number: High Copy
Gene/Insert
  Cloning method: Restriction Enzyme
  Sequencing primers: 5′ Cat-F
Terms and licenses: Academic/Nonprofit Terms; Industry Terms: Not Available to Industry
How to cite: pRAD1 was a gift from Mary Lidstrom (Addgene plasmid # 47697 ; http://n2t.net/addgene:47697 ; RRID:Addgene_47697)
