>Addgene plasmid #47697 | pRAD1 | addgene partial sequence | sequence record 70341 | pBR322ori-F 5'-GGGAAACGCCTGGTATCTTT-3'
GACTTGAGCGTCGATTTTTGTGATGCTCGTCAGGGGGGCGGAGCCTATGGAAAAACGCCAGCAACGCGGC
CTTTTTACGGTTCCTGGCCTTTTGCTGGCCTTTTGCTCACATGTTCTTTCCTGCGTTATCCCCTGATTCT
GTGGATAACCGTATTACCGCCTTTGAGTGAGCTGATACCGCTCGCCGCAGCCGAACGACCGAGCGCAGCG
AGTCAGTGAGCGAGGAAGCGGAAGAGCGCCCAATACGCAAACCGCCTCTCCCCGCGCGTTGGCCGATTCA
TTAATGCAGCTGGCACGACAGGTTTCCCGACTGGAAAGCGGGCAGTGAGCGCAACGCAATTAATGTGAGT
TAGCTCACTCATTAGGCACCCCAGGCTTTACACTTTATGCTTCCGGCTCGTATGTTGTGTGGAATTGTGA
GCGGATAACAATTTCACACAGGAAACAGCTATGACCATGATTACGCCAAGCTCGCGAGGCCTCGAGATCT
ATCGATGCATGCCATGGTACCCGGGAGCTCGAATTCTAGAAGCTTCTGCAGACGCGTCGACGTCATATGG
ATCCGATTCGACCTGCAGGCATGCAAGCTGTACGCCTCAGCTACCATTCTTGCAGCCGCGTTCAGGGTCT
TGACGTGTTCTTTGTATCTATCAGCAAACTGAGAACCCAATTCTGGATCATCCTTGTAACGCCAACTCTC
CGACCATTCCGAAGGAACGCCTTGTAGTCCTCCTGAGCCGTTAGGGTATGTCTTTAGTCCAATCAAATGG
GACATTTGCAGACAGGAACGCACAAGTGTCTCACGTCGCTTCTCTATTTCAATATCTAAAAATTCTTCAC
TCTTATCGTTGCTTGACATATTAAAACTGTCTAACTGATCCAGTTCACTTATATGGAAAGTATCACTAAA
GTCATGGCTTCTCAGAAATTCAATACTTCCCATTGATGGGGACCGGTTAACCAAATCGATAAAAATTTTT
CTGTCATGTTTCAGATAAGTTTTTGGCGCGTTGATTTTATAATAAAGCCGCCATTCT
