>Addgene plasmid #47697 | pRAD1 | addgene partial sequence | sequence record 70344 | pBR322ori-3 5'-tttgtttgcaagcagcagat-3'
AGATCCTTTGATCTTTTCTACGGGGTCTGACGCTCAGTGGAACGAAAACTCACGTTAAGGGATTTTGGTC
ATGAGATTATCAAAAAGGATCTTCACCTAGATCCTTTTAAATTAAAAATGAAGTTTTAAATCAATCTAAA
GTATATATGAGTAAACTTGGTCTGACAGTTACCAATGCTTAATCAGTGAGGCACCTATCTCAGCGATCTG
TCTATTTCGTTCATCCATAGTTGCCTGACTCCCCGTCGTGTAGATAACTACGATACGGGAGGGCTTACCA
TCTGGCCCCAGTGCTGCAATGATACCGCGAGACCCACGCTCACCGGCTCCAGATTTATCAGCAATAAACC
AGCCAGCCGGAAGGGCCGAGCGCAGAAGTGGTCCTGCAACTTTATCCGCCTCCATCCAGTCTATTAATTG
TTGCCGGGAAGCTAGAGTAAGTAGTTCGCCAGTTAATAGTTTGCGCAACGTTGTTGCCATTGCTACAGGC
ATCGTGGTGTCACGCTCGTCGTTTGGTATGGCTTCATTCAGCTCCGGTTCCCAACGATCAAGGCGAGTTA
CATGATCCCCCATGTTGTGCAAAAAAGCGGTTAGCTCCTTCGGTCCTCCGATCGTTGTCAGAAGTAAGTT
GGCCGCAGTGTTATCACTCATGGTTATGGCAGCACTGCATAATTCTCTTACTGTCATGCCATCCGTAAGA
TGCTTTTCTGTGACTGGTGAGTACTCAACCAAGTCATTCTGAGAATAGTGTATGCGGCGACCGAGTTGCT
CTTGCCCGGCGTCAATACGGGATAATACCGCGCCACATAGCAGAACTTTAAAAGTGCTCATCATTGGAAA
ACGTTCTTCGGGGCGAAAACTCTCAAGGATCTTACCGCTGTTGAGATCCAGTTCGATGTAACCCACTCGT
GCACCCAACTGATCTTCAGCATCTTTTACTTTCACCAGCGTTTCTGGGTGAGCAAAAACAGGAAGGCAAA
ATGCCGCAAAAAAGGGAATAAGGGCGACACGGAAATGT
